Addgene plasmid #164110: SPLICS Mt-ER- PM Short P2A
Purpose: Detect the short Plasma membrane-mitochondria-Endoplasmic reticulum contact
Depositing lab: Marisa Brini & Tito Calì. Publication: An expanded palette of improved SPLICS reporters detects multiple organelle contacts in vitro and in vivo. Vallese F, Catoni C, Cieri D, Barazzuol L, Ramirez O, Calore V, Bonora M, Giamogante F, Pinton P, Brini M, Cali T. Nat Commun. 2020 Nov 27;11(1):6069. doi: 10.1038/s41467-020-19892-6. PubMed 33247103.
Backbone
  Vector backbone: pcDNA3.1
  Vector type: Mammalian Expression
Growth in bacteria
  Bacterial resistance: Ampicillin, 100 μg/mL
  Growth temperature: 37°C
  Growth strain: DH5alpha
  Copy number: High Copy
Gene/Insert
  Gene/Insert name: Split GFP and YFP PM- Mt-ER Short P2A
  Species: H. sapiens (human)
  Cloning method: Restriction Enzyme; 5′ cloning site Unknown (unknown if destroyed); 3′ cloning site Unknown (unknown if destroyed)
Terms and licenses: Academic/Nonprofit Terms; Industry Terms: Not Available to Industry
How to cite: SPLICS Mt-ER- PM Short P2A was a gift from Marisa Brini & Tito Calì (Addgene plasmid # 164110 ; http://n2t.net/addgene:164110 ; RRID:Addgene_164110)
