[The description below was written by a language model from this plasmid's Addgene catalogue record and pLannotate feature annotations shown in this document.]
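Description:
SPLICS Mt-ER- PM Short P2A is a mammalian expression plasmid built on the pcDNA3.1 backbone. It encodes a split-fluorescent-protein reporter designed to reveal short-range contacts among the plasma membrane, mitochondria and endoplasmic reticulum. In bacteria it is maintained as a high-copy plasmid through a ColE1/pUC-type origin and selected with ampicillin via the β-lactamase gene. An f1 origin is also present. For mammalian cells the backbone supplies an SV40 promoter-driven neomycin phosphotransferase cassette with an SV40 polyadenylation signal, which would permit G418 selection of stable transfectants.

The payload sits between the CMV enhancer/promoter and the bGH polyadenylation signal, flanked by T7 and SP6 promoters. The annotation shows, in order, a fragment of the ER protein SACM1L (Sac1), a TOMM20 fragment followed by a Venus-like yellow fluorescent protein sequence, and a FLAG fragment with a SNAP25 fragment followed by a GFP-derived sequence. These read as organelle-targeting modules: Sac1 for the ER membrane, TOM20 for the outer mitochondrial membrane and SNAP25 for the plasma membrane. The insert name indicates that the fluorescent parts are split GFP and YFP components, and that the modules are expressed from one transcript using P2A self-cleaving peptides. The P2A elements and any small β-strand fragment are not individually annotated, so the exact pairing of fragments with targeting sequences cannot be fully resolved from the record. In this type of reporter, fluorescence is reconstituted only where complementary fragments on two membranes come close enough to assemble. Two colours allow different contact types to be imaged in the same cell. The insert species is listed as human, although two of the targeting fragments matched bovine reference proteins.
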