Features (pLannotate 1.2.2; 26 found; start..end, strand, type, name):
      4..56      -  misc_feature   bom (fragment): basis of mobility region from pBR322
    211..590     +  enhancer       CMV enhancer: human cytomegalovirus immediate early enhancer
    591..794     +  promoter       CMV promoter: human cytomegalovirus (CMV) immediate early promoter
    790..823     +  LTR            5' LTR (truncated) (fragment): truncated 5' long terminal repeat (LTR) from HIV-1
    839..857     +  promoter       T7 promoter: promoter for bacteriophage T7 RNA polymerase
    988..1188    +  CDS            SACM1L (fragment): SAC1_BOVIN - Also known as SAC1 From Bos taurus (Bovine).
   1291..1395    +  CDS            TOMM20 (fragment): TOM20_HUMAN - Also known as KIAA0016. Experimental evidence at protein level: Swiss-Prot protein existence level 1. Central component of the receptor complex responsible for the recognition and translocation of cytosolically synthesized mitochondrial preproteins. Together with TOM22 functions as the transit peptide receptor at the surface of the mitochondrion outer membrane and facilitates the movement of preproteins into the TOM40 translocation pore (By similarity). Required for the translocation across the mitochondrial outer membrane of cytochrome P450 monooxygenases. From Homo sapiens (Hum
   1390..2073    +  CDS            oxVenus: oxVenus is a basic (constitutively fluorescent) green/yellow fluorescent protein published in 2015, derived from Aequorea victoria.
   2143..2163    +  CDS            FLAG (fragment): FLAG® epitope tag, followed by an enterokinase cleavage site
   2164..2271    +  CDS            SNAP25 (fragment): SNP25_BOVIN - Experimental evidence at protein level: Swiss-Prot protein existence level 1. t-SNARE involved in the molecular regulation of neurotransmitter release. May play an important role in the synaptic function of specific neuronal systems. Associates with proteins involved in vesicle docking and membrane fusion. Regulates plasma membrane recycling through its interaction with CENPF. Modulates the gating characteristics of the delayed rectifier voltage-dependent potassium channel KCNB1 in pancreatic beta cells (By similarity). From Bos taurus (Bovine).
   2323..2961    +  CDS            Trp-less GFP (fragment): Trp-less GFP is a fluorescent protein published in 2012, derived from Aequorea victoria.
   2986..3004    -  promoter       SP6 promoter: promoter for bacteriophage SP6 RNA polymerase
   3030..3254    +  polyA_signal   bGH poly(A) signal: bovine growth hormone polyadenylation signal
   3258..3279    +  promoter       SV40 promoter (fragment): SV40 enhancer and early promoter
   3300..3728    +  rep_origin     f1 ori (sequence partly withheld): f1 bacteriophage origin of replication; arrow indicates direction of (+) strand synthesis
   3742..4071    +  promoter       SV40 promoter: SV40 enhancer and early promoter
   4138..4929    +  CDS            neo: KKA2_KLEPN - Also known as kan, nptII. Experimental evidence at protein level: Swiss-Prot protein existence level 1. Resistance to kanamycin, neomycin, paromomycin, ribostamycin, butirosin and gentamicin B. From Klebsiella pneumoniae.
   4953..5111    +  CDS            ble (fragment): BLE_KLEPN - Experimental evidence at protein level: Swiss-Prot protein existence level 1. Binding protein with a strong affinity to the bleomycin family of antibiotics. Binds to CL990; an antimitotic-antibiotic compound. From Klebsiella pneumoniae.
   5106..5227    +  polyA_signal   SV40 poly(A) signal: SV40 polyadenylation signal
   5300..5316    -  protein_bind   lac operator: The lac repressor binds to the lac operator to inhibit transcription in E. coli. This inhibition can be relieved by adding lactose or isopropyl-β-D-thiogalactopyranoside (IPTG). lac repressor encoded by lacI
   5324..5354    -  promoter       lac promoter: promoter for the E. coli lac operon
   5369..5390    -  protein_bind   CAP binding site: CAP binding activates transcription in the presence of cAMP. E. coli catabolite activator protein
   5403..5495    -  CDS            lacI (fragment): lac repressor; lacI; The lac repressor binds to the lac operator to inhibit transcription in E. coli. This inhibition can be relieved by adding lactose or isopropyl-β-D-thiogalactopyranoside (IPTG).
   5678..6266    -  rep_origin     ori: high-copy-number ColE1/pMB1/pBR322/pUC origin of replication
   6437..7297    -  CDS            AmpR: β-lactamase; bla; confers resistance to ampicillin, carbenicillin, and related antibiotics
   7298..7402    -  promoter       AmpR promoter: bla
>Addgene plasmid #164110 | SPLICS Mt-ER- PM Short P2A | addgene full sequence | sequence record 322811 | Addgene NGS Result
CCCTATGGTGCACTCTCAGTACAATCTGCTCTGATGCCGCATAGTTAAGCCAGTATCTGCTCCCTGCTTG
TGTGTTGGAGGTCGCTGAGTAGTGCGCGAGCAAAATTTAAGCTACAACAAGGCAAGGCTTGACCGACAAT
TGCATGAAGAATCTGCTTAGGGTTAGGCGTTTTGCGCTGCTTCGCGATGTACGGGCCAGATATACGCGTT
GACATTGATTATTGACTAGTTATTAATAGTAATCAATTACGGGGTCATTAGTTCATAGCCCATATATGGA
GTTCCGCGTTACATAACTTACGGTAAATGGCCCGCCTGGCTGACCGCCCAACGACCCCCGCCCATTGACG
TCAATAATGACGTATGTTCCCATAGTAACGCCAATAGGGACTTTCCATTGACGTCAATGGGTGGAGTATT
TACGGTAAACTGCCCACTTGGCAGTACATCAAGTGTATCATATGCCAAGTACGCCCCCTATTGACGTCAA
TGACGGTAAATGGCCCGCCTGGCATTATGCCCAGTACATGACCTTATGGGACTTTCCTACTTGGCAGTAC
ATCTACGTATTAGTCATCGCTATTACCATGGTGATGCGGTTTTGGCAGTACATCAATGGGCGTGGATAGC
GGTTTGACTCACGGGGATTTCCAAGTCTCCACCCCATTGACGTCAATGGGAGTTTGTTTTGGCACCAAAA
TCAACGGGACTTTCCAAAATGTCGTAACAACTCCGCCCCATTGACGCAAATGGGCGGTAGGCGTGTACGG
TGGGAGGTCTATATAAGCAGAGCTCTCTGGCTAACTAGAGAACCCACTGCTTACTGGCTTATCGAAATTA
ATACGACTCACTATAGGGAGACCCAAGCTTGGTACCGAGCTCGGATCCGCCACCATGCGGGACCACATGG
TGCTGCACGAGTACGTGAACGCCGCTGGCATCACAGGCGGAGATGGCGGATCTGGCGGCGGAAGCAAGCT
GAGAGTGTTCCTGGCCCTGCCCATCATCATGGTGGTGGCCTTCAGCATGTGCATCATCTGCCTGCTGATG
GCCGGCGACACCTGGACAGAGACACTGGCCTACGTGCTGTTCTGGGGCGTGGCCAGCATCGGCACCTTTT
TCATCATCCTGTACAACGGCAAGGACTTCGTGGACGCCCCCAGACTGGTGCAGAAAGAGAAGATCGACCC
CGGGCTTAAGGAGCTCGCATGCGGAAGCGGAGCTACTAACTTCAGCCTGCTGAAGCAGGCTGGAGACGTG
GAGGAGAACCCTGGACCTAGATCTGAATTCATGGTGGGCCGGAACAGCGCCATCGCCGCGGGCGTGTGCG
GTGCCCTCTTCATAGGGTACTGCATCTACTTTGACCGCAAAAGGCGGAGTGACCCCAACTCCAAAGGAGA
AGAACTGTTTACCGGCGTGGTGCCAATTCTCGTGGAACTGGATGGCGATGTGAATGGCCACAAATTTTCT
GTCAGAGGAGAGGGTGAAGGTGATGCCACAATCGGAAAGCTCACCCTGAAATTCATCTGCACCACTGGAA
AGCTCCCTGTGCCATGGCCAACACTGGTCACTACCCTGACCTACGGCGTGCAGTGCTTTTCCAGATACCC
AGACCATATGAAGAGGCATGACTTTTTCAAGAGCGCCATGCCCGAGGGCTATGTGCAGGAGAGAACCATC
TCTTTCAAAGATGACGGGAAATACAAGACCCGCGCTGTGGTCAAGTTCGAAGGAGACACACTGGTGAATA
GAATCGAGTTGAAGGGCACAGACTTTAAGGAAGATGGAAACATTCTCGGCCACAAGCTGGAATACAACTT
TAACTCCCACAATGTGTACATCACAGCCGACAAGCAAAAGAATGGCATCAAGGCTAACTTCACAGTCAGA
CACAACGTCGAGGATGGAAGCGTGCAGCTGGCCGACCATTATCAACAGAACACTCCAATCGGCGACGGCC
CTGTGCTCCTCCCAGACAACCATTACCTGTCCACCCAGACAGTCCTGAGCAAAGATCCAAATGAAAAAGG
AACACTCGAGCTTAAGGAGCTCGCATGCGGAAGCGGAGCTACTAACTTCAGCCTGCTGAAGCAGGCTGGA
GACGTGGAGGAGAACCCTGGACCTAGATCTGAATTCATGGACTACAAGGACGACGACGACAAGTGCGGCC
TGTTCATCTGCCCCTGCAACAAGCTGAAGTCCAGCGACGCCTACAAGAAGGCCTGGGGCAACAACCAGGA
TGGCGTGGTGGCTTCCCAGCCTGCCAGAGTGGGAAGCGGCGGAAGCTCTGGCAGCAGAGGCTCCGATGGC
TCTGACGGCAGCAGCAAGGGCGAGGAACTGTTCACAGGCGTGGTGCCTATCCTGGTGGAACTGGACGGCG
ACGTGAACGGCCACAAGTTTTCTGTGCGGGGAGAGGGCGAAGGCGACGCCACAATCGGAAAGCTGACCCT
GAAGTTCATCTGTACCACCGGCAAGCTGCCCGTGCCCTGGCCTACACTCGTGACCACACTGGGCTACGGC
CTGCAGTGCTTCGCCAGATACCCCGACCATATGAAGCGGCACGACTTCTTCAAGAGCGCCATGCCCGAGG
GCTACGTGCAGGAACGGACCATCAGCTTCAAGGACGATGGCAAGTACAAGACCAGAGCCGTCGTGAAGTT
CGAGGGCGACACCCTCGTGAACCGGATCGAGCTGAAGGGCACCGATTTCAAAGAGGACGGCAACATCCTG
GGCCACAAGCTGGAGTACAACTTCAACAGCCACAACGTGTACATCACCGCCGACAAGCAGAAGAACGGCA
TCAAGGCCAACTTCACCGTGCGGCACAACGTGGAAGATGGCAGCGTGCAGCTGGCCGACCACTACCAGCA
GAACACCCCCATCGGAGATGGCCCCGTGCTGCTGCCCGACAACCACTACCTGAGCTACCAGACCGTGCTG
AGCAAAGATCCAAATGAAAAAGGAACATAATCTAGAGGGCCCTATTCTATAGTGTCACCTAAATGCTAGA
GCTCGCTGATCAGCCTCGACTGTGCCTTCTAGTTGCCAGCCATCTGTTGTTTGCCCCTCCCCCGTGCCTT
CCTTGACCCTGGAAGGTGCCACTCCCACTGTCCTTTCCTAATAAAATGAGGAAATTGCATCGCATTGTCT
GAGTAGGTGTCATTCTATTCTGGGGGGTGGGGTGGGGCAGGACAGCAAGGGGGAGGATTGGGAAGACAAT
AGCAGGCATGCTGGGGATGCGGTGGGCTCTATGGCTTCTGAGGCGGAAAGAACCAGCTGGGGCTCTAGGG
GGTATCCCC
[124 nt withheld, positions 3300-3423]
C
[91 nt withheld, positions 3425-3515]
A
[49 nt withheld, positions 3517-3565]
CCTTTGACGTTGGAGTCCACGTTCTTT
[37 nt withheld, positions 3593-3629]
ACCCTATCTCGGTCTATTCTTTTGATTTATAAGGGATTTTGCCGATTTCGGCCTATTGGTTAAAAAATGA
GCTGATTTAACAAAAATTTAACGCGAATTAATTCTGTGGAATGTGTGTCAGTTAGGGTGTGGAAAGTCCC
CAGGCTCCCCAGCAGGCAGAAGTATGCAAAGCATGCATCTCAATTAGTCAGCAACCAGGTGTGGAAAGTC
CCCAGGCTCCCCAGCAGGCAGAAGTATGCAAAGCATGCATCTCAATTAGTCAGCAACCATAGTCCCGCCC
CTAACTCCGCCCATCCCGCCCCTAACTCCGCCCAGTTCCGCCCATTCTCCGCCCCATGGCTGACTAATTT
TTTTTATTTATGCAGAGGCCGAGGCCGCCTCTGCCTCTGAGCTATTCCAGAAGTAGTGAGGAGGCTTTTT
TGGAGGCCTAGGCTTTTGCAAAAAGCTCCCGGGAGCTTGTATATCCATTTTCGGATCTGATCAAGAGACA
GGATGAGGATCGTTTCGCATGATTGAACAAGATGGATTGCACGCAGGTTCTCCGGCCGCTTGGGTGGAGA
GGCTATTCGGCTATGACTGGGCACAACAGACAATCGGCTGCTCTGATGCCGCCGTGTTCCGGCTGTCAGC
GCAGGGGCGCCCGGTTCTTTTTGTCAAGACCGACCTGTCCGGTGCCCTGAATGAACTGCAGGACGAGGCA
GCGCGGCTATCGTGGCTGGCCACGACGGGCGTTCCTTGCGCAGCTGTGCTCGACGTTGTCACTGAAGCGG
GAAGGGACTGGCTGCTATTGGGCGAAGTGCCGGGGCAGGATCTCCTGTCATCTCACCTTGCTCCTGCCGA
GAAAGTATCCATCATGGCTGATGCAATGCGGCGGCTGCATACGCTTGATCCGGCTACCTGCCCATTCGAC
CACCAAGCGAAACATCGCATCGAGCGAGCACGTACTCGGATGGAAGCCGGTCTTGTCGATCAGGATGATC
TGGACGAAGAGCATCAGGGGCTCGCGCCAGCCGAACTGTTCGCCAGGCTCAAGGCGCGCATGCCCGACGG
CGAGGATCTCGTCGTGACCCATGGCGATGCCTGCTTGCCGAATATCATGGTGGAAAATGGCCGCTTTTCT
GGATTCATCGACTGTGGCCGGCTGGGTGTGGCGGACCGCTATCAGGACATAGCGTTGGCTACCCGTGATA
TTGCTGAAGAGCTTGGCGGCGAATGGGCTGACCGCTTCCTCGTGCTTTACGGTATCGCCGCTCCCGATTC
GCAGCGCATCGCCTTCTATCGCCTTCTTGACGAGTTCTTCTGAGCGGGACTCTGGGGTTCGAAATGACCG
ACCAAGCGACGCCCAACCTGCCATCACGAGATTTCGATTCCACCGCCGCCTTCTATGAAAGGTTGGGCTT
CGGAATCGTTTTCCGGGACGCCGGCTGGATGATCCTCCAGCGCGGGGATCTCATGCTGGAGTTCTTCGCC
CACCCCAACTTGTTTATTGCAGCTTATAATGGTTACAAATAAAGCAATAGCATCACAAATTTCACAAATA
AAGCATTTTTTTCACTGCATTCTAGTTGTGGTTTGTCCAAACTCATCAATGTATCTTATCATGTCTGTAT
ACCGTCGACCTCTAGCTAGAGCTTGGCGTAATCATGGTCATAGCTGTTTCCTGTGTGAAATTGTTATCCG
CTCACAATTCCACACAACATACGAGCCGGAAGCATAAAGTGTAAAGCCTGGGGTGCCTAATGAGTGAGCT
AACTCACATTAATTGCGTTGCGCTCACTGCCCGCTTTCCAGTCGGGAAACCTGTCGTGCCAGCTGCATTA
ATGAATCGGCCAACGCGCGGGGAGAGGCGGTTTGCGTATTGGGCGCTCTTCCGCTTCCTCGCTCACTGAC
TCGCTGCGCTCGGTCGTTCGGCTGCGGCGAGCGGTATCAGCTCACTCAAAGGCGGTAATACGGTTATCCA
CAGAATCAGGGGATAACGCAGGAAAGAACATGTGAGCAAAAGGCCAGCAAAAGGCCAGGAACCGTAAAAA
GGCCGCGTTGCTGGCGTTTTTCCATAGGCTCCGCCCCCCTGACGAGCATCACAAAAATCGACGCTCAAGT
CAGAGGTGGCGAAACCCGACAGGACTATAAAGATACCAGGCGTTTCCCCCTGGAAGCTCCCTCGTGCGCT
CTCCTGTTCCGACCCTGCCGCTTACCGGATACCTGTCCGCCTTTCTCCCTTCGGGAAGCGTGGCGCTTTC
TCATAGCTCACGCTGTAGGTATCTCAGTTCGGTGTAGGTCGTTCGCTCCAAGCTGGGCTGTGTGCACGAA
CCCCCCGTTCAGCCCGACCGCTGCGCCTTATCCGGTAACTATCGTCTTGAGTCCAACCCGGTAAGACACG
ACTTATCGCCACTGGCAGCAGCCACTGGTAACAGGATTAGCAGAGCGAGGTATGTAGGCGGTGCTACAGA
GTTCTTGAAGTGGTGGCCTAACTACGGCTACACTAGAAGAACAGTATTTGGTATCTGCGCTCTGCTGAAG
CCAGTTACCTTCGGAAAAAGAGTTGGTAGCTCTTGATCCGGCAAACAAACCACCGCTGGTAGCGGTGGTT
TTTTTGTTTGCAAGCAGCAGATTACGCGCAGAAAAAAAGGATCTCAAGAAGATCCTTTGATCTTTTCTAC
GGGGTCTGACGCTCAGTGGAACGAAAACTCACGTTAAGGGATTTTGGTCATGAGATTATCAAAAAGGATC
TTCACCTAGATCCTTTTAAATTAAAAATGAAGTTTTAAATCAATCTAAAGTATATATGAGTAAACTTGGT
CTGACAGTTACCAATGCTTAATCAGTGAGGCACCTATCTCAGCGATCTGTCTATTTCGTTCATCCATAGT
TGCCTGACTCCCCGTCGTGTAGATAACTACGATACGGGAGGGCTTACCATCTGGCCCCAGTGCTGCAATG
ATACCGCGAGACCCACGCTCACCGGCTCCAGATTTATCAGCAATAAACCAGCCAGCCGGAAGGGCCGAGC
GCAGAAGTGGTCCTGCAACTTTATCCGCCTCCATCCAGTCTATTAATTGTTGCCGGGAAGCTAGAGTAAG
TAGTTCGCCAGTTAATAGTTTGCGCAACGTTGTTGCCATTGCTACAGGCATCGTGGTGTCACGCTCGTCG
TTTGGTATGGCTTCATTCAGCTCCGGTTCCCAACGATCAAGGCGAGTTACATGATCCCCCATGTTGTGCA
AAAAAGCGGTTAGCTCCTTCGGTCCTCCGATCGTTGTCAGAAGTAAGTTGGCCGCAGTGTTATCACTCAT
GGTTATGGCAGCACTGCATAATTCTCTTACTGTCATGCCATCCGTAAGATGCTTTTCTGTGACTGGTGAG
TACTCAACCAAGTCATTCTGAGAATAGTGTATGCGGCGACCGAGTTGCTCTTGCCCGGCGTCAATACGGG
ATAATACCGCGCCACATAGCAGAACTTTAAAAGTGCTCATCATTGGAAAACGTTCTTCGGGGCGAAAACT
CTCAAGGATCTTACCGCTGTTGAGATCCAGTTCGATGTAACCCACTCGTGCACCCAACTGATCTTCAGCA
TCTTTTACTTTCACCAGCGTTTCTGGGTGAGCAAAAACAGGAAGGCAAAATGCCGCAAAAAAGGGAATAA
GGGCGACACGGAAATGTTGAATACTCATACTCTTCCTTTTTCAATATTATTGAAGCATTTATCAGGGTTA
TTGTCTCATGAGCGGATACATATTTGAATGTATTTAGAAAAATAAACAAATAGGGGTTCCGCGCACATTT
CCCCGAAAAGTGCCACCTGACGTCGACGGATCGGGAGATCTCCCGATC
